Addgene plasmid #230824: CaMKII-Flex-MCS-WPRE-SV40 - GCH20
Purpose: (Empty Backbone) AAV cloning vector for CRE-dependent expression under the CaMKII promoter.
Depositing lab: Kimberly Ritola. Depositing organization: University of North Carolina at Chapel Hill.
Backbone
  Vector backbone: CAG-FLEX-MCS-WPRE-SV40 - GCH2
  Backbone manufacturer: Ritola Lab
  Vector type: AAV, Cre/Lox ; Cloning Vector
Growth in bacteria
  Bacterial resistance: Ampicillin, 100 μg/mL
  Growth temperature: 37°C
  Growth strain: NEB Stable
  Copy number: High Copy
Gene/Insert
  Gene/Insert name: None
Terms and licenses: Academic/Nonprofit Terms; Industry Terms: Not Available to Industry
Depositor comments: 5' cloning site: BglII (not destroyed), 3' cloning site: AgeI (not destroyed)
How to cite: CaMKII-Flex-MCS-WPRE-SV40 - GCH20 was a gift from Kimberly Ritola (Addgene plasmid # 230824 ; http://n2t.net/addgene:230824 ; RRID:Addgene_230824)
