[The description below was written by a language model from this plasmid's Addgene catalogue record and pLannotate feature annotations shown in this document.]
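Description:
CaMKII-Flex-MCS-WPRE-SV40 - GCH20 is an empty AAV cloning vector of about 5.9 kb, designed for Cre-dependent transgene expression from the CaMKII promoter. It derives from a related CAG-FLEX-MCS-WPRE-SV40 backbone, evidently with the CaMKII promoter in place of CAG. In E. coli it replicates from a high-copy ColE1/pUC-type origin and is selected with ampicillin through the AmpR (β-lactamase) gene. An M13 phage origin and remnants of lac, lacZα, bom and rop sequences are also annotated in the plasmid backbone and play no role in the viral payload. The recommended recombination-deficient growth strain fits the usual need to keep the repeats stable.

The packaged region lies between two AAV2 inverted terminal repeats, which provide the signals for genome replication and encapsidation when helper functions are supplied. The cassette runs on the minus strand of the sequenced record. It begins with the mouse CaMKIIα promoter, commonly used to favour expression in excitatory forebrain neurons. Next comes a FLEX (double-floxed inverted) switch, followed by a WPRE to enhance transcript stability and expression, and then an SV40 polyadenylation signal. The switch consists of paired loxP and lox2272 sites in opposing orientations, separated by short spacers annotated as β-globin intron fragments, flanking a pBluescript-type multiple cloning site.

No insert is present. The depositor lists BglII and AgeI as the retained 5' and 3' cloning sites. A coding sequence placed in the MCS in inverted orientation stays silent until Cre flips it and locks it into the sense orientation, restricting expression to Cre-expressing cells in which the CaMKII promoter is active.
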