Features (pLannotate 1.2.2; 25 found; start..end, strand, type, name):
      1..589     +  rep_origin     ori: high-copy-number ColE1/pMB1/pBR322/pUC origin of replication
    772..864     +  CDS            lacI (fragment): lac repressor; lacI; The lac repressor binds to the lac operator to inhibit transcription in E. coli. This inhibition can be relieved by adding lactose or isopropyl-β-D-thiogalactopyranoside (IPTG).
    877..898     +  protein_bind   CAP binding site: CAP binding activates transcription in the presence of cAMP. E. coli catabolite activator protein
    913..943     +  promoter       lac promoter: promoter for the E. coli lac operon
    951..967     +  protein_bind   lac operator: The lac repressor binds to the lac operator to inhibit transcription in E. coli. This inhibition can be relieved by adding lactose or isopropyl-β-D-thiogalactopyranoside (IPTG). lac repressor encoded by lacI
   1007..1147    -  repeat_region  AAV2 ITR: inverted terminal repeat of adeno-associated virus serotype 2 inverted
   1162..1230    +  CDS            large T antigen (fragment): large T antigen from SV40 (simian virus 40)
   1253..1374    +  polyA_signal   SV40 poly(A) signal: SV40 polyadenylation signal
   1390..1978    -  misc_feature   WPRE: woodchuck hepatitis virus posttranscriptional regulatory element
   1985..2018    +  protein_bind   loxP: Cre-mediated recombination occurs in the 8-bp core sequence (GCATACAT). Cre recombinase
   2019..2068    +  intron         β-globin intron (fragment): internally truncated intron from human β-globin
   2069..2102    +  protein_bind   lox2272: Cre-mediated recombination occurs in the 8-bp core sequence (GGATACTT). lox2272 sites are compatible with each other, but incompatible with loxP or loxN sites (Lee and Saito, 1988). Cre recombinase
   2103..2210    -  misc_feature   MCS: pBluescript multiple cloning site
   2211..2244    -  protein_bind   loxP: Cre-mediated recombination occurs in the 8-bp core sequence (GCATACAT). Cre recombinase
   2245..2294    +  intron         β-globin intron (fragment): internally truncated intron from human β-globin
   2295..2328    -  protein_bind   lox2272: Cre-mediated recombination occurs in the 8-bp core sequence (GGATACTT). lox2272 sites are compatible with each other, but incompatible with loxP or loxN sites (Lee and Saito, 1988). Cre recombinase
   2335..3623    -  promoter       CaMKII promoter: promoter for the mouse calcium/calmodulin-dependent kinase II α subunit
   3630..3770    +  repeat_region  AAV2 ITR: inverted terminal repeat of adeno-associated virus serotype 2 inverted
   3779..3933    +  CDS            lacZα (fragment): LacZα fragment of β-galactosidase; lacZ fragment
   3939..3990    -  misc_feature   bom (fragment): basis of mobility region from pBR322
   4009..4389    +  rep_origin     M13 ori (sequence partly withheld): M13 bacteriophage origin of replication; arrow indicates direction of (+) strand synthesis
   4465..4514    -  misc_feature   bom (fragment): basis of mobility region from pBR322
   4616..4651    -  CDS            rop (fragment): Rop protein, which maintains plasmids at low copy number; rop
   4746..4850    +  promoter       AmpR promoter: bla
   4851..5711    +  CDS            AmpR: β-lactamase; bla; confers resistance to ampicillin, carbenicillin, and related antibiotics
>Addgene plasmid #230824 | CaMKII-Flex-MCS-WPRE-SV40 - GCH20 | addgene full sequence | sequence record 459118 | Addgene NGS Result
TTGAGATCCTTTTTTTCTGCGCGTAATCTGCTGCTTGCAAACAAAAAAACCACCGCTACCAGCGGTGGTT
TGTTTGCCGGATCAAGAGCTACCAACTCTTTTTCCGAAGGTAACTGGCTTCAGCAGAGCGCAGATACCAA
ATACTGTTCTTCTAGTGTAGCCGTAGTTAGGCCACCACTTCAAGAACTCTGTAGCACCGCCTACATACCT
CGCTCTGCTAATCCTGTTACCAGTGGCTGCTGCCAGTGGCGATAAGTCGTGTCTTACCGGGTTGGACTCA
AGACGATAGTTACCGGATAAGGCGCAGCGGTCGGGCTGAACGGGGGGTTCGTGCACACAGCCCAGCTTGG
AGCGAACGACCTACACCGAACTGAGATACCTACAGCGTGAGCTATGAGAAAGCGCCACGCTTCCCGAAGG
GAGAAAGGCGGACAGGTATCCGGTAAGCGGCAGGGTCGGAACAGGAGAGCGCACGAGGGAGCTTCCAGGG
GGAAACGCCTGGTATCTTTATAGTCCTGTCGGGTTTCGCCACCTCTGACTTGAGCGTCGATTTTTGTGAT
GCTCGTCAGGGGGGCGGAGCCTATGGAAAAACGCCAGCAACGCGGCCTTTTTACGGTTCCTGGCCTTTTG
CTGGCCTTTTGCTCACATGTTCTTTCCTGCGTTATCCCCTGATTCTGTGGATAACCGTATTACCGCCTTT
GAGTGAGCTGATACCGCTCGCCGCAGCCGAACGACCGAGCGCAGCGAGTCAGTGAGCGAGGAAGCGGAAG
AGCGCCCAATACGCAAACCGCCTCTCCCCGCGCGTTGGCCGATTCATTAATGCAGCTGGCACGACAGGTT
TCCCGACTGGAAAGCGGGCAGTGAGCGCAACGCAATTAATGTGAGTTAGCTCACTCATTAGGCACCCCAG
GCTTTACACTTTATGCTTCCGGCTCGTATGTTGTGTGGAATTGTGAGCGGATAACAATTTCACACAGGAA
ACAGCTATGACCATGATTACGAATTGCCTGCAGGCAGCTGCGCGCTCGCTCGCTCACTGAGGCCGCCCGG
GCAAAGCCCGGGCGTCGGGCGACCTTTGGTCGCCCGGCCTCAGTGAGCGAGCGAGCGCGCAGAGAGGGAG
TGGCCAACTCCATCACTAGGGGTTCCTATCGATGGCGCGCCTACCACATTTGTAGAGGTTTTACTTGCTT
TAAAAAACCTCCCACATCTCCCCCTGAACCTGAAACATAAAATGAATGCAATTGTTGTTGTTAACTTGTT
TATTGCAGCTTATAATGGTTACAAATAAAGCAATAGCATCACAAATTTCACAAATAAAGCATTTTTTTCA
CTGCATTCTAGTTGTGGTTTGTCCAAACTCATCAATGTATCTTATCATGTCTGTGTACAGCGGGGAGGCG
GCCCAAAGGGAGATCCGACTCGTCTGAGGGCGAAGGCGAAGACGCGGAAGAGGCCGCAGAGCCGGCAGCA
GGCCGCGGGAAGGAAGGTCCGCTGGATTGAGGGCCGAAGGGACGTAGCAGAAGGACGTCCCGCGCAGAAT
CCAGGTGGCAACACAGGCGAGCAGCCAAGGAAAGGACGATGATTTCCCCGACAACACCACGGAATTGTCA
GTGCCCAACAGCCGAGCCCCTGTCCAGCAGCGGGCAAGGCAGGCGGCGATGAGTTCCGCCGTGGCAATAG
GGAGGGGGAAAGCGAAAGTCCCGGAAAGGAGCTGACAGGTGGTGGCAATGCCCCAACCAGTGGGGGTTGC
GTCAGCAAACACAGTGCACACCACGCCACGTTGCCTGACAACGGGCCACAACTCCTCATAAAGAGACAGC
AACCAGGATTTATACAAGGAGGAGAAAATGAAAGCCATACGGGAAGCAATAGCATGATACAAAGGCATTA
AAGCAGCGTATCCACATAGCGTAAAAGGAGCAACATAGTTAAGAATACCAGTCAATCTTTCACAAATTTT
GTAATCCAGAGGTTGATTGCTAGCATAACTTCGTATAGCATACATTATACGAAGTTATTCTTTGCACCAT
TCTAAAGAATAACAGTGATAATTTCTGGGTTAAGGCAAATAACTTCGTATAGGATACTTTATACGAAGTT
ATGGTACCGGGCCCCCCCTCGAGGTCGACGGTATCGATAAGCTTGATATCGAATTCCTGCAGCCCGGGGG
ATCCACTAGTTCTAGAGCGGCCGCCACCGCGGTGGAGCTCATAACTTCGTATAATGTATGCTATACGAAG
TTATTAAGAGGTTTCATATTGCTAATAGCAGCTACAATCCAGCTACCATTCTGCATAACTTCGTATAAAG
TATCCTATACGAAGTTATACCGGTGCTGCCCCCAGAACTAGGGGCCACTCGCCTGCCCGTGCTCCTGAGT
GCAAACGGAGAACCGGCTTGACTGACGAGCTTGGGGCTTCTGAGCAGGGCACTGTGGCTGCTCACAGCCT
CGCGAGCCTTCGTCAGCATCCAGGTCCCCATGGCAACCACCTCCGAAACGCCCTGTTCCCGTTGCCCCGG
TAACTGCCTCCCCAACACCTGCCTGCCTTTCACTTTAAAACCTGCTCCTCTTTGCCCTGGCCTTATATAC
ACAATACTGCAGGACTGTGTGGGCCCAGGAGCAAGTGGACCCTGTTCCCCCAGGGTGATGTACTGAGGGG
GTTGGAGAAGGGGATGCGAACAAACTTAGTCCACAAGTGATCATCGCTCTTCCTACCTCCCCCACCTCCA
ACTATAGGGCCCTTTTAACAGACGGGATGGGATTAAGTGGGGCAAAGAGGCAGTTGCTATGGTAACGGCT
AGTGGGTGCCACATTCTGGGATGGTCCTTGAGAAAGACAGGATGTAGTTACCCTGGCAACTTCATCTCCT
CTGAAGAGACAGGTATTGCCCCGTTGCCCTGGCAACAGCTGGGTTCTAAGGTTTACAGGGGAAGCTAATT
CATCTCTCCTTCCCTTCCCCCTTGTAGTCTCTGTAATGGTTTCTTTGCTTCCTCTGGGAATTGGTCTGGT
TGACTTGGCCTCTGTCTCTGTCCTTGTTTCTTTCCAGCTCTCCCTGCTTTTTAGCCATTGTGCATATCAC
ACCGCCACCTTAGCGTGAGAAGAAGTACCAAACAGACCCAGAATGCTGACGGAATGACTCTGTCTGCTTT
CTCACCCCTATCTGTCACCACTGAGCAGCAGGGCCCCTCCTGAGGCCTCTGCCACAGCTCTCCCCACCCA
TCCTCCCAGAGGGACCATGAAGATTTGGTCTCCTGGGGCTCCTGTCCCAGTTTCTGCTTGTGCTTCCCGT
CAAGGTAGGACTGGAGAGAGGCAACTATAATGAGGTGAACGTGGCTGGACTCACCCAGGGCTGGGCGGGT
GGTGTAGATGTACCCTGCCCTGGACTCTTCTTTCCTAAACTCATTGGTCATCTGCCCTAATGAGTTCACT
CCTTCTGTATATCGTACTTGCATGCCCCCAAGGCATGGAATTTAAGATTAGTAATCTGAGTTCAAGTTCT
AGCTCTGACATTTCTGATGTGACCCTGGGCAGGTCACTGAGGAAGCTCTCTGCACCCCCATCTCATTTTC
TAGAAAATCAGAAGAAGAACCCCATGGAGATGAAGTGACCTAAGGCCATAATGAGATCTAGGAACCCCTA
GTGATGGAGTTGGCCACTCCCTCTCTGCGCGCTCGCTCGCTCACTGAGGCCGGGCGACCAAAGGTCGCCC
GACGCCCGGGCTTTGCCCGGGCGGCCTCAGTGAGCGAGCGAGCGCGCAGCTGCCTGCAGGCAGCTTGGCA
CTGGCCGTCGTTTTACAACGTCGTGACTGGGAAAACCCTGGCGTTACCCAACTTAATCGCCTTGCAGCAC
ATCCCCCTTTCGCCAGCTGGCGTAATAGCGAAGAGGCCCGCACCGATCGCCCTTCCCAACAGTTGCGCAG
CCTGAATGGCGAATGGCGCCTGATGCGGTATTTTCTCCTTACGCATCTGTGCGGTATTTCACACCGCATA
[142 nt withheld, positions 3991-4132]
C
[141 nt withheld, positions 4134-4274]
CCTTTGACGTTGGAGTCCACGTTCTTT
[37 nt withheld, positions 4302-4338]
ACCCTATCTCGGGCTATTCTTTTGATTTATAAGGGATTTTGCCGATTTCGGCCTATTGGTTAAAAAATGA
GCTGATTTAACAAAAATTTAACGCGAATTTTAACAAAATATTAACGTTTACAATTTTATGGTGCACTCTC
AGTACAATCTGCTCTGATGCCGCATAGTTAAGCCAGCCCCGACACCCGCCAACACCCGCTGACGCGCCCT
GACGGGCTTGTCTGCTCCCGGCATCCGCTTACAGACAAGCTGTGACCGTCTCCGGGAGCTGCATGTGTCA
GAGGTTTTCACCGTCATCACCGAAACGCGCGAGACGAAAGGGCCTCGTGATACGCCTATTTTTATAGGTT
AATGTCATGATAATAATGGTTTCTTAGACGTCAGGTGGCACTTTTCGGGGAAATGTGCGCGGAACCCCTA
TTTGTTTATTTTTCTAAATACATTCAAATATGTATCCGCTCATGAGACAATAACCCTGATAAATGCTTCA
ATAATATTGAAAAAGGAAGAGTATGAGTATTCAACATTTCCGTGTCGCCCTTATTCCCTTTTTTGCGGCA
TTTTGCCTTCCTGTTTTTGCTCACCCAGAAACGCTGGTGAAAGTAAAAGATGCTGAAGATCAGTTGGGTG
CACGAGTGGGTTACATCGAACTGGATCTCAACAGCGGTAAGATCCTTGAGAGTTTTCGCCCCGAAGAACG
TTTTCCAATGATGAGCACTTTTAAAGTTCTGCTATGTGGCGCGGTATTATCCCGTATTGACGCCGGGCAA
GAGCAACTCGGTCGCCGCATACACTATTCTCAGAATGACTTGGTTGAGTACTCACCAGTCACAGAAAAGC
ATCTTACGGATGGCATGACAGTAAGAGAATTATGCAGTGCTGCCATAACCATGAGTGATAACACTGCGGC
CAACTTACTTCTGACAACGATCGGAGGACCGAAGGAGCTAACCGCTTTTTTGCACAACATGGGGGATCAT
GTAACTCGCCTTGATCGTTGGGAACCGGAGCTGAATGAAGCCATACCAAACGACGAGCGTGACACCACGA
TGCCTGTAGCAATGGCAACAACGTTGCGCAAACTATTAACTGGCGAACTACTTACTCTAGCTTCCCGGCA
ACAATTAATAGACTGGATGGAGGCGGATAAAGTTGCAGGACCACTTCTGCGCTCGGCCCTTCCGGCTGGC
TGGTTTATTGCTGATAAATCTGGAGCCGGTGAGCGTGGGTCTCGCGGTATCATTGCAGCACTGGGGCCAG
ATGGTAAGCCCTCCCGTATCGTAGTTATCTACACGACGGGGAGTCAGGCAACTATGGATGAACGAAATAG
ACAGATCGCTGAGATAGGTGCCTCACTGATTAAGCATTGGTAACTGTCAGACCAAGTTTACTCATATATA
CTTTAGATTGATTTAAAACTTCATTTTTAATTTAAAAGGATCTAGGTGAAGATCCTTTTTGATAATCTCA
TGACCAAAATCCCTTAACGTGAGTTTTCGTTCCACTGAGCGTCAGACCCCGTAGAAAAGATCAAAGGATC
TTC
